Addgene plasmid #199437: pET24b-BG1.3
Purpose: expresses BAmGreen1.3 in bacterial cells
Depositing lab: Andrew Woolley. Depositing organization: University of Toronto. Publication: Engineering of bidirectional, cyanobacteriochrome-based light-inducible dimers (BICYCL)s. Jang J, Tang K, Youn J, McDonald S, Beyer HM, Zurbriggen MD, Uppalapati M, Woolley GA. Nat Methods. 2023 Feb 23. doi: 10.1038/s41592-023-01764-8. PubMed 36823330.
Backbone
  Vector backbone: pET24b
  Backbone size w/o insert (bp): 5255
  Total vector size (bp): 5417
  Vector type: Bacterial Expression
Growth in bacteria
  Bacterial resistance: Kanamycin, 50 μg/mL
  Growth temperature: 37°C
  Growth strain: DH5alpha
  Copy number: Unknown
Gene/Insert
  Gene/Insert name: BAMGreen1.3
  Species: Synthetic
  Insert size (bp): 159
  Promoter: T7
  Tag / fusion protein: his tag (C terminal on insert)
  Cloning method: Gibson Cloning
  Sequencing primers: 5′ T7; 3′ T7term
Terms and licenses: Academic/Nonprofit Terms; Industry Terms: Not Available to Industry
How to cite: pET24b-BG1.3 was a gift from Andrew Woolley (Addgene plasmid # 199437 ; http://n2t.net/addgene:199437 ; RRID:Addgene_199437)
