[The description below was written by a language model from this plasmid's Addgene catalogue record and pLannotate feature annotations shown in this document.]
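Description:
pET24b-BG1.3 is a bacterial expression plasmid built on the pET24b backbone for producing BAmGreen1.3, a small synthetic protein, in E. coli. The plasmid totals roughly 5.4 kb and carries a kanamycin resistance gene (aminoglycoside phosphotransferase) for selection. It replicates from a ColE1/pBR322-type origin accompanied by the rop gene and the bom mobility region, which is the usual pET arrangement giving moderate rather than very high copy number, although the catalogue lists copy number as unknown. An f1 phage origin is also present, allowing single-stranded DNA production with helper phage. Short annotated fragments of a tetracycline resistance gene and an AmpR promoter appear to be backbone remnants and are not functional markers.

The expression cassette consists of a T7 promoter followed directly by a lac operator, the strong ribosome binding site from T7 gene 10, the insert, and a T7 terminator. A plasmid-borne lacI gene supplies the repressor, so transcription requires a host that provides T7 RNA polymerase and is induced with IPTG or lactose. The roughly 160 bp insert, introduced by Gibson cloning, is fused to a C-terminal His tag for metal-affinity purification. Automated annotation matches the coding region to the albumin-binding protein PAB of Finegoldia magna, which suggests that BAmGreen1.3 was engineered on a small albumin-binding domain scaffold; the record itself lists the species only as synthetic. The associated publication concerns bidirectional, cyanobacteriochrome-based light-inducible dimers, so the protein presumably serves as a component of that system, with this plasmid used to make recombinant, purifiable material. The record does not detail its specific role.
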