Features (pLannotate 1.2.2; 19 found; start..end, strand, type, name):
    995..1072    -  promoter       lacI promoter: lacI
   1080..1359    -  CDS            TcR (fragment): tetracycline efflux protein; tet; confers resistance to tetracycline
   1381..1399    +  promoter       T7 promoter: promoter for bacteriophage T7 RNA polymerase
   1400..1424    +  protein_bind   lac operator: The lac repressor binds to the lac operator to inhibit transcription in E. coli. This inhibition can be relieved by adding lactose or isopropyl-β-D-thiogalactopyranoside (IPTG). lac repressor encoded by lacI
   1439..1461    +  RBS            RBS: efficient ribosome binding site from bacteriophage T7 gene 10 (Olins and Rangwala, 1989)
   1481..1642    +  CDS            pab (fragment): PAB_FINMA - Experimental evidence at protein level: Swiss-Prot protein existence level 1. Binds serum albumin. From Finegoldia magna (Peptostreptococcus magnus).
   1658..1675    +  CDS            9xHis (fragment): 9xHis affinity tag
   1685..1734    +  CDS            SET1 (fragment): solubility-enhancement tag derived from T7 phage gene 10B
   1742..1789    +  terminator     T7 terminator: transcription terminator for bacteriophage T7 RNA polymerase
   1826..2254    +  rep_origin     f1 ori (sequence partly withheld): f1 bacteriophage origin of replication; arrow indicates direction of (+) strand synthesis
   2307..2364    +  promoter       AmpR promoter (fragment): bla
   2373..3188    -  CDS            KanR: aminoglycoside phosphotransferase; aph(3')-Ia; confers resistance to kanamycin in bacteria or G418 (Geneticin®) in eukaryotes
   3310..3898    +  rep_origin     ori: high-copy-number ColE1/pMB1/pBR322/pUC origin of replication
   4084..4223    -  misc_feature   bom: basis of mobility region from pBR322
   4325..4516    -  CDS            rop: Rop protein, which maintains plasmids at low copy number; rop
   4533..4913    +  CDS            YPB1_ECOLX: Protein predicted: Swiss-Prot protein existence level 4. From Escherichia coli.
   4985..5276    -  CDS            TcR (fragment): tetracycline efflux protein; tet; confers resistance to tetracycline
   5291..5312    -  protein_bind   CAP binding site: CAP binding activates transcription in the presence of cAMP. E. coli catabolite activator protein
   5325..994     -  CDS            lacI (across the origin): lac repressor; lacI; The lac repressor binds to the lac operator to inhibit transcription in E. coli. This inhibition can be relieved by adding lactose or isopropyl-β-D-thiogalactopyranoside (IPTG).
>Addgene plasmid #199437 | pET24b-BG1.3 | addgene full sequence | sequence record 396702 | Addgene NGS Result
GCGCCAGGGTGGTTTTTCTTTTCACCAGTGAGACGGGCAACAGCTGATTGCCCTTCACCGCCTGGCCCTG
AGAGAGTTGCAGCAAGCGGTCCACGCTGGTTTGCCCCAGCAGGCGAAAATCCTGTTTGATGGTGGTTAAC
GGCGGGATATAACATGAGCTGTCTTCGGTATCGTCGTATCCCACTACCGAGATATCCGCACCAACGCGCA
GCCCGGACTCGGTAATGGCGCGCATTGCGCCCAGCGCCATCTGATCGTTGGCAACCAGCATCGCAGTGGG
AACGATGCCCTCATTCAGCATTTGCATGGTTTGTTGAAAACCGGACATGGCACTCCAGTCGCCTTCCCGT
TCCGCTATCGGCTGAATTTGATTGCGAGTGAGATATTTATGCCAGCCAGCCAGACGCAGACGCGCCGAGA
CAGAACTTAATGGGCCCGCTAACAGCGCGATTTGCTGGTGACCCAATGCGACCAGATGCTCCACGCCCAG
TCGCGTACCGTCTTCATGGGAGAAAATAATACTGTTGATGGGTGTCTGGTCAGAGACATCAAGAAATAAC
GCCGGAACATTAGTGCAGGCAGCTTCCACAGCAATGGCATCCTGGTCATCCAGCGGATAGTTAATGATCA
GCCCACTGACGCGTTGCGCGAGAAGATTGTGCACCGCCGCTTTACAGGCTTCGACGCCGCTTCGTTCTAC
CATCGACACCACCACGCTGGCACCCAGTTGATCGGCGCGAGATTTAATCGCCGCGACAATTTGCGACGGC
GCGTGCAGGGCCAGACTGGAGGTGGCAACGCCAATCAGCAACGACTGTTTGCCCGCCAGTTGTTGTGCCA
CGCGGTTGGGAATGTAATTCAGCTCCGCCATCGCCGCTTCCACTTTTTCCCGCGTTTTCGCAGAAACGTG
GCTGGCCTGGTTCACCACGCGGGAAACGGTCTGATAAGAGACACCGGCATACTCTGCGACATCGTATAAC
GTTACTGGTTTCACATTCACCACCCTGAATTGACTCTCTTCCGGGCGCTATCATGCCATACCGCGAAAGG
TTTTGCGCCATTCGATGGTGTCCGGGATCTCGACGCTCTCCCTTATGCGACTCCTGCATTAGGAAGCAGC
CCAGTAGTAGGTTGAGGCCGTTGAGCACCGCCGCCGCAAGGAATGGTGCATGCAAGGAGATGGCGCCCAA
CAGTCCCCCGGCCACGGGGCCTGCCACCATACCCACGCCGAAACAAGCGCTCATGAGCCCGAAGTGGCGA
GCCCGATCTTCCCCATCGGTGATGTCGGCGATATAGGCGCCAGCAACCGCACCTGTGGCGCCGGTGATGC
CGGCCACGATGCGTCCGGCGTAGAGGATCGAGATCTCGATCCCGCGAAATTAATACGACTCACTATAGGG
GAATTGTGAGCGGATAACAATTCCCCTCTAGAAATAATTTTGTTTAACTTTAAGAAGGAGATATACATAT
GAAACTGGCCACGATTGACCAGTGGCTGCTGAAAAACGCGAAAGAAGATGCTATTGCAGAACTGAAAAAG
GCTGGTATCACCGATGACCCACGTTTCAACGCCATCAATTATGCGTTGTCTGTGGAGTTTGTTAACAAGT
TCAAGAACTATATCCTGAAAGCTCACGCCGGGAGCTCTGGACTCGAGCACCACCACCACCACCACTGAGA
TCCGGCTGCTAACAAAGCCCGAAAGGAAGCTGAGTTGGCTGCTGCCACCGCTGAGCAATAACTAGCATAA
CCCCTTGGGGCCTCTAAACGGGTCTTGAGGGGTTTTTTGCTGAAAGGAGGAACTATATCCGGATTGGCGA
ATGGG
[124 nt withheld, positions 1826-1949]
C
[91 nt withheld, positions 1951-2041]
A
[49 nt withheld, positions 2043-2091]
CCTTTGACGTTGGAGTCCACGTTCTTT
[37 nt withheld, positions 2119-2155]
ACCCTATCTCGGTCTATTCTTTTGATTTATAAGGGATTTTGCCGATTTCGGCCTATTGGTTAAAAAATGA
GCTGATTTAACAAAAATTTAACGCGAATTTTAACAAAATATTAACGCTTACAATTTAGGTGGCACTTTTC
GGGGAAATGTGCGCGGAACCCCTATTTGTTTATTTTTCTAAATACATTCAAATATGTATCCGCTCATGAA
TTAATTCTTAGAAAAACTCATCGAGCATCAAATGAAACTGCAATTTATTCATATCAGGATTATCAATACC
ATATTTTTGAAAAAGCCGTTTCTGTAATGAAGGAGAAAACTCACCGAGGCAGTTCCATAGGATGGCAAGA
TCCTGGTATCGGTCTGCGATTCCGACTCGTCCAACATCAATACAACCTATTAATTTCCCCTCGTCAAAAA
TAAGGTTATCAAGTGAGAAATCACCATGAGTGACGACTGAATCCGGTGAGAATGGCAAAAGTTTATGCAT
TTCTTTCCAGACTTGTTCAACAGGCCAGCCATTACGCTCGTCATCAAAATCACTCGCATCAACCAAACCG
TTATTCATTCGTGATTGCGCCTGAGCGAGACGAAATACGCGATCGCTGTTAAAAGGACAATTACAAACAG
GAATCGAATGCAACCGGCGCAGGAACACTGCCAGCGCATCAACAATATTTTCACCTGAATCAGGATATTC
TTCTAATACCTGGAATGCTGTTTTCCCGGGGATCGCAGTGGTGAGTAACCATGCATCATCAGGAGTACGG
ATAAAATGCTTGATGGTCGGAAGAGGCATAAATTCCGTCAGCCAGTTTAGTCTGACCATCTCATCTGTAA
CATCATTGGCAACGCTACCTTTGCCATGTTTCAGAAACAACTCTGGCGCATCGGGCTTCCCATACAATCG
ATAGATTGTCGCACCTGATTGCCCGACATTATCGCGAGCCCATTTATACCCATATAAATCAGCATCCATG
TTGGAATTTAATCGCGGCCTAGAGCAAGACGTTTCCCGTTGAATATGGCTCATAACACCCCTTGTATTAC
TGTTTATGTAAGCAGACAGTTTTATTGTTCATGACCAAAATCCCTTAACGTGAGTTTTCGTTCCACTGAG
CGTCAGACCCCGTAGAAAAGATCAAAGGATCTTCTTGAGATCCTTTTTTTCTGCGCGTAATCTGCTGCTT
GCAAACAAAAAAACCACCGCTACCAGCGGTGGTTTGTTTGCCGGATCAAGAGCTACCAACTCTTTTTCCG
AAGGTAACTGGCTTCAGCAGAGCGCAGATACCAAATACTGTCCTTCTAGTGTAGCCGTAGTTAGGCCACC
ACTTCAAGAACTCTGTAGCACCGCCTACATACCTCGCTCTGCTAATCCTGTTACCAGTGGCTGCTGCCAG
TGGCGATAAGTCGTGTCTTACCGGGTTGGACTCAAGACGATAGTTACCGGATAAGGCGCAGCGGTCGGGC
TGAACGGGGGGTTCGTGCACACAGCCCAGCTTGGAGCGAACGACCTACACCGAACTGAGATACCTACAGC
GTGAGCTATGAGAAAGCGCCACGCTTCCCGAAGGGAGAAAGGCGGACAGGTATCCGGTAAGCGGCAGGGT
CGGAACAGGAGAGCGCACGAGGGAGCTTCCAGGGGGAAACGCCTGGTATCTTTATAGTCCTGTCGGGTTT
CGCCACCTCTGACTTGAGCGTCGATTTTTGTGATGCTCGTCAGGGGGGCGGAGCCTATGGAAAAACGCCA
GCAACGCGGCCTTTTTACGGTTCCTGGCCTTTTGCTGGCCTTTTGCTCACATGTTCTTTCCTGCGTTATC
CCCTGATTCTGTGGATAACCGTATTACCGCCTTTGAGTGAGCTGATACCGCTCGCCGCAGCCGAACGACC
GAGCGCAGCGAGTCAGTGAGCGAGGAAGCGGAAGAGCGCCTGATGCGGTATTTTCTCCTTACGCATCTGT
GCGGTATTTCACACCGCAATGGTGCACTCTCAGTACAATCTGCTCTGATGCCGCATAGTTAAGCCAGTAT
ACACTCCGCTATCGCTACGTGACTGGGTCATGGCTGCGCCCCGACACCCGCCAACACCCGCTGACGCGCC
CTGACGGGCTTGTCTGCTCCCGGCATCCGCTTACAGACAAGCTGTGACCGTCTCCGGGAGCTGCATGTGT
CAGAGGTTTTCACCGTCATCACCGAAACGCGCGAGGCAGCTGCGGTAAAGCTCATCAGCGTGGTCGTGAA
GCGATTCACAGATGTCTGCCTGTTCATCCGCGTCCAGCTCGTTGAGTTTCTCCAGAAGCGTTAATGTCTG
GCTTCTGATAAAGCGGGCCATGTTAAGGGCGGTTTTTTCCTGTTTGGTCACTGATGCCTCCGTGTAAGGG
GGATTTCTGTTCATGGGGGTAATGATACCGATGAAACGAGAGAGGATGCTCACGATACGGGTTACTGATG
ATGAACATGCCCGGTTACTGGAACGTTGTGAGGGTAAACAACTGGCGGTATGGATGCGGCGGGACCAGAG
AAAAATCACTCAGGGTCAATGCCAGCGCTTCGTTAATACAGATGTAGGTGTTCCACAGGGTAGCCAGCAG
CATCCTGCGATGCAGATCCGGAACATAATGGTGCAGGGCGCTGACTTCCGCGTTTCCAGACTTTACGAAA
CACGGAAACCGAAGACCATTCATGTTGTTGCTCAGGTCGCAGACGTTTTGCAGCAGCAGTCGCTTCACGT
TCGCTCGCGTATCGGTGATTCATTCTGCTAACCAGTAAGGCAACCCCGCCAGCCTAGCCGGGTCCTCAAC
GACAGGAGCACGATCATGCGCACCCGTGGGGCCGCCATGCCGGCGATAATGGCCTGCTTCTCGCCGAAAC
GTTTGGTGGCGGGACCAGTGACGAAGGCTTGAGCGAGGGCGTGCAAGATTCCGAATACCGCAAGCGACAG
GCCGATCATCGTCGCGCTCCAGCGAAAGCGGTCCTCGCCGAAAATGACCCAGAGCGCTGCCGGCACCTGT
CCTACGAGTTGCATGATAAAGAAGACAGTCATAAGTGCGGCGACGATAGTCATGCCCCGCGCCCACCGGA
AGGAGCTGACTGGGTTGAAGGCTCTCAAGGGCATCGGTCGAGATCCCGGTGCCTAATGAGTGAGCTAACT
TACATTAATTGCGTTGCGCTCACTGCCCGCTTTCCAGTCGGGAAACCTGTCGTGCCAGCTGCATTAATGA
ATCGGCCAACGCGCGGGGAGAGGCGGTTTGCGTATTGG
